>Addgene plasmid #197361 | pPBbleo-ErbB2 | addgene full sequence | sequence record 389279 | Addgene Partial NGS Result
CTAAATTGTAAGCGTTAATATTTTGTTAAAATTCGCGTTAAATTTTTGTTAAATCAGCTCATTTTTTAAC
CAATAGGCCGAAATCGGCAAAATCCCTTATAAATCAAAAGAATAGACCGAGATAGGGT
[37 nt withheld, positions 129-165]
AAAGAACGTGGACTCCAACGTCAAAGG
[49 nt withheld, positions 193-241]
T
[91 nt withheld, positions 243-333]
G
[124 nt withheld, positions 335-458]
CCCATTCGCCATTCAGGCTGCGCAACTGTTGGGAAGGGCGATCGGTGCGGGCCTCTTCGCTATTACGCCA
GCTGGCGAAAGGGGGATGTGCTGCAAGGCGATTAAGTTGGGTAACGCCAGGGTTTTCCCAGTCACGACGT
TGTAAAACGACGGCCAGTGAGCGCGCGTAATACGACTCACTATAGGGCGAATTGGGGCGCGCCATTCTAG
ATTAACCCTAGAAAGATAGTCTGCGTAAAATTGACGCATGCATTCTTGAAATATTGCTCTCTCTTTCTAA
ATAGCGCGAATCCGTCGCTGTGCATTTAGGACATCTCAGTCGCCGCTTGGAGCTCCCGTGAGGCGTGCTT
GTCAATGCGGTAAGTGTCACTGATTTTGAACTATAACGACCGCGTGAGTCAAAATGACGCATGATTATCT
TTTACGTGACTTTTAAGATTTAACTCATACGATAATTATATTGTTATTTCATGTTCTACTTACGTGATAA
CTTATTATATATATATTTTCTTGTTATAGATATCAACTAGAATGCTAGCATGGGCCCATCTCGACATTGA
TTATTGACTAGTTATTAATAGTAATCAATTACGGGGTCATTAGTTCATAGCCCATATATGGAGTTCCGCG
TTACATAACTTACGGTAAATGGCCCGCCTGGCTGACCGCCCAACGACCCCCGCCCATTGACGTCAATAAT
GACGTATGTTCCCATAGTAACGCCAATAGGGACTTTCCATTGACGTCAATGGGTGGAGTATTTACGGTAA
ACTGCCCACTTGGCAGTACATCAAGTGTATCATATGCCAAGTACGCCCCCTATTGACGTCAATGACGGTA
AATGGCCCGCCTGGCATTATGCCCAGTACATGACCTTATGGGACTTTCCTACTTGGCAGTACATCTACGT
ATTAGTCATCGCTATTACCATGGTCGAGGTGAGCCCCACGTTCTGCTTCACTCTCCCCATCTCCCCCCCC
TCCCCACCCCCAATTTTGTATTTATTTATTTTTTAATTATTTTGTGCAGCGATGGGGGCGGGGGGGGGGG
GGGSGCGCGCCAGGCGGGGCGGGGCGGGGCGAGGGGCGGGGCGGGGCGAGGCGGAGAGGTGCGGCGGCAG
CCAATCAGAGCGGCGCGCTCCGAAAGTTTCCTTTTATGGCGAGGCGGCGGCGGCGGCGGCCCTATAAAAA
GCGAAGCGCGCGGCGGGCGGGAGTCGCTGCGCGCTGCCTTCGCCCCGTGCCCCGCTCCGCCGCCGCCTCG
CGCCGCCCGCCCCGGCTCTGACTGACCGCGTTACTCCCACAGGTGAGCGGGCGGGACGGCCCTTCTCCTC
CGGGCTGTAATTAGCGCTTGGTTTAATGACGGCTTGTTTCTTTTCTGTGGCTGCGTGAAAGCCTTGAGGG
GCTCCGGGAGGGCCCTTTGTGCGGGGGGAGCGGCTCGGGGGGTGCGTGCGTGTGTGTGTGCGTGGGGAGC
GCCGCGTGCGGCTCCGCGCTGCCCGGCGGCTGTGAGCGCTGCGGGCGCGGCGCGGGGCTTTGTGCGCTCC
GCAGTGTGCGCGAGGGGAGCGCGGCCGGGGGCGGTGCCCCGCGGTGCGGGGGGGGCTGCGAGGGGAACAA
AGGCTGCGTGCGGGGTGTGTGCGTGGGGGGGTGAGCAGGGGGTGTGGGCGCGTCGGTCGGGCTGCAACCC
CCCCTGCACCCCCCTCCCCGAGTTGCTGAGCACGGCCCGGCTTCGGGTGCGGGGCTCCGTACGGGGCGTG
GCGCGGGGCTCGCCGTGCCGGGCGGGGGGTGGCGGCAGGTGGGGGTGCCGGGCGGGGCGGGGCCGCCTCG
GGCCGGGGAGGGCTCGGGGGAGGGGCGCGGCGGCCCCCGGAGCGCCGGCGGCTGTCGAGGCGCGGCGAGC
CGCAGCCATTGCCTTTTATGGTAATCGTGCGAGAGGGCGCAGGGACTTCCTTTGTCCCAAATCTGTGCGG
AGCCGAAATCTGGGAGGCGCCGCCGCACCCCCTCTAGCGGGCGCGGGGCGAAGCGGTGCGGCGCCGGCAG
GAAGGAAATGGGCGGGGAGGGCCTTCGTGCGTCGCCGCGCCGCCGTCCCCTTCTCCCTCTCCAGCCTCGG
GGCTGTCCGCGGGGGGACGGCTGCCTTCGGGGGGGACGGGGCAGGGCGGGGTTCGGCTTCTGGCGTGTGA
CCGGCGGCTCTAGAGCCTCTGCTAACCATGTTCATGCCTTCTTCTTTTTCCTACAGCTCCTGGGCAACGT
GCTGGTTATTGTGCTGTCTCATCATTTTGGCAAAGAATTGGGATCCGAATTCCTCGAGACC
[3765 nt withheld, positions 2760-6524]
TGAGCGGCCGCTCTAGAGTCGACGGGCCGCGGTAACAATTGTTAACTAACTTAAGCTAGCAACGGTTTCC
CTCTAGCGGGATCAATTCCGCCCCCCCCCCCTAACGTTACTGGCCGAAGCCGCTTGGAATAAGGCCGGTG
TGCGTTTGTCTATATGTTATTTTCCACCATATTGCCGTCTTTTGGCAATGTGAGGGCCCGGAAACCTGGC
CCTGTCTTCTTGACGAGCATTCCTAGGGGTCTTTCCCCTCTCGCCAAAGGAATGCAAGGTCTGTTGAATG
TCGTGAAGGAAGCAGTTCCTCTGGAAGCTTCTTGAAGACAAACAACGTCTGTAGCGACCCTTTGCAGGCA
GCGGAACCCCCCACCTGGCGACAGGTGCCTCTGCGGCCAAAAGCCACGTGTATAAGATACACCTGCAAAG
GCGGCACAACCCCAGTGCCACGTTGTGAGTTGGATAGTTGTGGAAAGAGTCAAATGGCTCTCCTCAAGCG
TATTCAACAAGGGGCTGAAGGATGCCCAGAAGGTACCCCATTGTATGGGATCTGATCTGGGGCCTCGGTG
CACATGCTTTACATGTGTTTAGTCGAGGTTAAAAAAACGTCTAGGCCCCCCGAACCACGGGGACGTGGTT
TTCCTTTGAAAAACACGATAATACCATGGCCAAGTTGACCAGTGCCGTTCCGGTGCTCACCGCGCGCGAC
GTCGCCGGAGCGGTCGAGTTCTGGACCGACCGGCTCGGGTTCTCCCGGGACTTCGTGGAGGACGACTTCG
CCGGTGTGGTCCGGGACGACGTGACCCTGTTCATCAGCGCGGTCCAGGACCAGGTGGTGCCGGACAACAC
CCTGGCCTGGGTGTGGGTGCGCGGCCTGGACGAGCTGTACGCCGAGTGGTCGGAGGTCGTGTCCACGAAC
TTCCGGGACGCCTCCGGGCCGGCCATGACCGAGATCGGCGAGCAGCCGTGGGGGCGGGAGTTCGCCCTGC
GCGACCCGGCCGGCAACTGCGTGCACTTCGTGGCCGAGGAGCAGGACTGAAAGTCGAGATGCATCGATGA
TCTAGAGCTCGCTGATCAGCCTCGACTGTGCCTTCTAGTTGCCAGCCATCTGTTGTTTGCCCCTCCCCCG
TGCCTTCCTTGACCCTGGAAGGTGCCACTCCCACTGTCCTTTCCTAATAAAATGAGGAAATTGCATCGCA
TTGTCTGAGTAGGTGTCATTCTATTCTGGGGGGTGGGGTGGGGCAGGACAGCAAGGGGGAGGATTGGGAA
GACAATAGCAGGCATGCTGGGGATGCGGTGGGCTCTATGGCTTCTGAGGCGGAAAGAACCTGCAGCCCAA
GCTTGGCGTAATCATGGTCATAGCTGTTTCCTGTGTGAAATTGTTATCCGCTCACAATTCCACACAACAT
ACGAGCCGGAAGCATAAAGTGTAAAGCCTGGGGTGCCTAATGAGTGAGCTAACTCACATTAATTGCGTTG
CGCTCACTGCCCGCTTTCCAGTCGGGAAACCTGTCGTGCCAGCGGATCTTAAAAGTTTTGTTACTTTATA
GAAGAAATTTTGAGTTTTTGTTTTTTTTTAATAAATAAATAAACATAAATAAATTGTTTGTTGAATTTAT
TATTAGTATGTAAGTGTAAATATAATAAAACTTAATATCTATTCAAATTAATAAATAAACCTCGATATAC
AGACCGATAAAACACATGCGTCAATTTTACGCATGATTATCTTTAACGTACGTCACAATATGATTATCTT
TCTAGGGTTAATCTAGTATACGCGTTTAATTAATCCAGCTTTTGTTCCCTTTAGTGAGGGTTAATTGCGC
GCTTGGCGTAATCATGGTCATAGCTGTTTCCTGTGTGAAATTGTTATCCGCTCACAATTCCACACAACAT
ACGAGCCGGAAGCATAAAGTGTAAAGCCTGGGGTGCCTAATGAGTGAGCTAACTCACATTAATTGCGTTG
CGCTCACTGCCCGCTTTCCAGTCGGGAAACCTGTCGTGCCAGCTGCATTAATGAATCGGCCAACGCGCGG
GGAGAGGCGGTTTGCGTATTGGGCGCTCTTCCGCTTCCTCGCTCACTGACTCGCTGCGCTCGGTCGTTCG
GCTGCGGCGAGCGGTATCAGCTCACTCAAAGGCGGTAATACGGTTATCCACAGAATCAGGGGATAACGCA
GGAAAGAACATGTGAGCAAAAGGCCAGCAAAAGGCCAGGAACCGTAAAAAGGCCGCGTTGCTGGCGTTTT
TCCATAGGCTCCGCCCCCCTGACGAGCATCACAAAAATCGACGCTCAAGTCAGAGGTGGCGAAACCCGAC
AGGACTATAAAGATACCAGGCGTTTCCCCCTGGAAGCTCCCTCGTGCGCTCTCCTGTTCCGACCCTGCCG
CTTACCGGATACCTGTCCGCCTTTCTCCCTTCGGGAAGCGTGGCGCTTTCTCATAGCTCACGCTGTAGGT
ATCTCAGTTCGGTGTAGGTCGTTCGCTCCAAGCTGGGCTGTGTGCACGAACCCCCCGTTCAGCCCGACCG
CTGCGCCTTATCCGGTAACTATCGTCTTGAGTCCAACCCGGTAAGACACGACTTATCGCCACTGGCAGCA
GCCACTGGTAACAGGATTAGCAGAGCGAGGTATGTAGGCGGTGCTACAGAGTTCTTGAAGTGGTGGCCTA
ACTACGGCTACACTAGAAGAACAGTATTTGGTATCTGCGCTCTGCTGAAGCCAGTTACCTTCGGAAAAAG
AGTTGGTAGCTCTTGATCCGGCAAACAAACCACCGCTGGTAGCGGTGGTTTTTTTGTTTGCAAGCAGCAG
ATTACGCGCAGAAAAAAAGGATCTCAAGAAGATCCTTTGATCTTTTCTACGGGGTCTGACGCTCAGTGGA
ACGAAAACTCACGTTAAGGGATTTTGGTCATGAGATTATCAAAAAGGATCTTCACCTAGATCCTTTTAAA
TTAAAAATGAAGTTTTAAATCAATCTAAAGTATATATGAGTAAACTTGGTCTGACAGTTACCAATGCTTA
ATCAGTGAGGCACCTATCTCAGCGATCTGTCTATTTCGTTCATCCATAGTTGCCTGACTCCCCGTCGTGT
AGATAACTACGATACGGGAGGGCTTACCATCTGGCCCCAGTGCTGCAATGATACCGCGAGACCCACGCTC
ACCGGCTCCAGATTTATCAGCAATAAACCAGCCAGCCGGAAGGGCCGAGCGCAGAAGTGGTCCTGCAACT
TTATCCGCCTCCATCCAGTCTATTAATTGTTGCCGGGAAGCTAGAGTAAGTAGTTCGCCAGTTAATAGTT
TGCGCAACGTTGTTGCCATTGCTACAGGCATCGTGGTGTCACGCTCGTCGTTTGGTATGGCTTCATTCAG
CTCCGGTTCCCAACGATCAAGGCGAGTTACATGATCCCCCATGTTGTGCAAAAAAGCGGTTAGCTCCTTC
GGTCCTCCGATCGTTGTCAGAAGTAAGTTGGCCGCAGTGTTATCACTCATGGTTATGGCAGCACTGCATA
ATTCTCTTACTGTCATGCCATCCGTAAGATGCTTTTCTGTGACTGGTGAGTACTCAACCAAGTCATTCTG
AGAATAGTGTATGCGGCGACCGAGTTGCTCTTGCCCGGCGTCAATACGGGATAATACCGCGCCACATAGC
AGAACTTTAAAAGTGCTCATCATTGGAAAACGTTCTTCGGGGCGAAAACTCTCAAGGATCTTACCGCTGT
TGAGATCCAGTTCGATGTAACCCACTCGTGCACCCAACTGATCTTCAGCATCTTTTACTTTCACCAGCGT
TTCTGGGTGAGCAAAAACAGGAAGGCAAAATGCCGCAAAAAAGGGAATAAGGGCGACACGGAAATGTTGA
ATACTCATACTCTTCCTTTTTCAATATTATTGAAGCATTTATCAGGGTTATTGTCTCATGAGCGGATACA
TATTTGAATGTATTTAGAAAAATAAACAAATAGGGGTTCCGCGCACATTTCCCCGAAAAGTGCCAC
Features (pLannotate 1.2.2; 23 found; start..end, strand, type, name):
     30..458     -  rep_origin     f1 ori (sequence partly withheld): f1 bacteriophage origin of replication; arrow indicates direction of (+) strand synthesis
    463..618     -  CDS            lacZα (fragment): LacZα fragment of β-galactosidase; lacZ fragment
    626..644     +  promoter       T7 promoter: promoter for bacteriophage T7 RNA polymerase
   1011..1390    +  enhancer       CMV enhancer: human cytomegalovirus immediate early enhancer
   1392..1667    +  promoter       chicken β-actin promoter: No description available
   1668..2684    +  intron         chimeric intron: chimera between introns from chicken β-actin and rabbit β-globin
   2760..6524    +  CDS            ERBB2 (sequence withheld): ERBB2_HUMAN - Also known as HER2, MLN19, NEU, NGL. Experimental evidence at protein level: Swiss-Prot protein existence level 1. In the nucleus is involved in transcriptional regulation. Associates with the 5'-TCAAATTC-3' sequence in the PTGS2/COX-2 promoter and activates its transcription. Implicated in transcriptional activation of CDKN1A; the function involves STAT3 and SRC. Involved in the transcription of rRNA genes by RNA Pol I and enhances protein synthesis and cell growth. From Homo sapiens (Human).
   6616..7186    +  misc_feature   IRES2: internal ribosome entry site (IRES) of the encephalomyocarditis virus (EMCV)
   7180..7554    +  CDS            BleoR: antibiotic-binding protein; Sh ble from Streptoalloteichus hindustanus; confers resistance to bleomycin, phleomycin, and Zeocin™
   7600..7824    +  polyA_signal   bGH poly(A) signal: bovine growth hormone polyadenylation signal
   7828..7844    +  promoter       SV40 promoter (fragment): SV40 enhancer and early promoter
   7895..7911    -  protein_bind   lac operator: The lac repressor binds to the lac operator to inhibit transcription in E. coli. This inhibition can be relieved by adding lactose or isopropyl-β-D-thiogalactopyranoside (IPTG). lac repressor encoded by lacI
   7919..7949    -  promoter       lac promoter: promoter for the E. coli lac operon
   7964..7985    -  protein_bind   CAP binding site: CAP binding activates transcription in the presence of cAMP. E. coli catabolite activator protein
   7998..8037    -  CDS            lacI (fragment): lac repressor; lacI; The lac repressor binds to the lac operator to inhibit transcription in E. coli. This inhibition can be relieved by adding lactose or isopropyl-β-D-thiogalactopyranoside (IPTG).
   8322..8340    -  promoter       T3 promoter: promoter for bacteriophage T3 RNA polymerase
   8385..8401    -  protein_bind   lac operator: The lac repressor binds to the lac operator to inhibit transcription in E. coli. This inhibition can be relieved by adding lactose or isopropyl-β-D-thiogalactopyranoside (IPTG). lac repressor encoded by lacI
   8409..8439    -  promoter       lac promoter: promoter for the E. coli lac operon
   8454..8475    -  protein_bind   CAP binding site: CAP binding activates transcription in the presence of cAMP. E. coli catabolite activator protein
   8488..8580    -  CDS            lacI (fragment): lac repressor; lacI; The lac repressor binds to the lac operator to inhibit transcription in E. coli. This inhibition can be relieved by adding lactose or isopropyl-β-D-thiogalactopyranoside (IPTG).
   8763..9351    -  rep_origin     ori: high-copy-number ColE1/pMB1/pBR322/pUC origin of replication
   9522..10382   -  CDS            AmpR: β-lactamase; bla; confers resistance to ampicillin, carbenicillin, and related antibiotics
  10383..10487   -  promoter       AmpR promoter: bla
