[The description below was written by a language model from this plasmid's Addgene catalogue record and pLannotate feature annotations shown in this document.]
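Description:
pPBbleo-ErbB2 is a mammalian expression plasmid of about 10.5 kb that encodes full-length human ErbB2 (HER2/neu), the receptor tyrosine kinase of the ErbB family. It is built on the pPBpuro backbone, with the selection cassette changed to bleomycin/Zeocin resistance as the name indicates. The "PB" prefix suggests a piggyBac transposon vector, but the feature table does not annotate any transposon terminal repeats, so the record itself does not confirm transposase-mediated integration. In bacteria the plasmid is maintained through a high-copy ColE1/pUC-type origin and selected with ampicillin via the β-lactamase gene. An f1 origin, lacZα and lacI fragments, lac promoter/operator elements, and T7 and T3 promoters are remnants of the phagemid-type cloning backbone.

The payload is a single bicistronic transcription unit. A CAG-type promoter, composed of the CMV immediate-early enhancer, the chicken β-actin promoter and a chimeric β-actin/β-globin intron, drives strong constitutive expression of the roughly 3.8 kb ERBB2 coding sequence. No epitope or fluorescent tag is annotated. Downstream, an EMCV IRES allows cap-independent translation of the Sh ble gene (BleoR) from the same mRNA, and a bovine growth hormone polyadenylation signal terminates the transcript. Because the resistance marker is translated from the same message as ErbB2, Zeocin selection enriches for cells that also express the receptor.

The associated study used knockout of all ErbB-family genes to define their roles in proliferation, survival and migration. This is consistent with using the construct to establish stable cell lines in which ErbB2 is expressed or reintroduced.
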