Addgene plasmid #197361: pPBbleo-ErbB2
Purpose: Encoding human ErbB2.
Depositing lab: Michiyuki Matsuda. Publication: Knockout of all ErbB-family genes delineates their roles in proliferation, survival, and migration. Matsuda K, Hirayama D, Hino N, Kuno S, Sakaue-Sawano A, Miyawaki A, Matsuda M, Terai K. J Cell Sci. 2023 Jul 31:jcs.261199. doi: 10.1242/jcs.261199. PubMed 37519219.
Backbone
  Vector backbone: pPBpuro
  Backbone size w/o insert (bp): 6700
  Total vector size (bp): 10500
  Vector type: Mammalian Expression
  Selectable markers: Zeocin
Growth in bacteria
  Bacterial resistance: Ampicillin, 100 μg/mL
  Growth temperature: 37°C
  Growth strain: DH5alpha
  Copy number: Unknown
Gene/Insert
  Gene/Insert name: ERBB2
  Species: H. sapiens (human)
  Insert size (bp): 3800
  GenBank ID: NM_004448.4
  Entrez Gene: ERBB2 (a.k.a. CD340, HER-2, HER-2/neu, HER2, MLN 19, MLN-19, NEU, NGL, TKR1, VSCN2, c-ERB-2, c-ERB2, p185(erbB2))
Terms and licenses: Academic/Nonprofit Terms; Industry Terms: Not Available to Industry
How to cite: pPBbleo-ErbB2 was a gift from Michiyuki Matsuda (Addgene plasmid # 197361 ; http://n2t.net/addgene:197361 ; RRID:Addgene_197361)
